Addgene plasmid #244505: R989-X62-566
Purpose: Bacterial protein expression of His6-MBP-tev-Hs.KRAS4b(1-169) Q61H
Depositing lab: Dominic Esposito. Depositing organization: Frederick National Laboratory.
Backbone
  Vector backbone: pDest-566
  Backbone size w/o insert (bp): 6800
  Vector type: Bacterial Expression
Growth in bacteria
  Bacterial resistance: Ampicillin, 100 μg/mL
  Growth temperature: 37°C
  Growth strain: DH5alpha
  Copy number: High Copy
Gene/Insert
  Gene/Insert name: His6-MBP-tev-Hs.KRAS4b(1-169) Q61H
  Species: H. sapiens (human)
  Entrez Gene: KRAS (a.k.a. 'C-K-RAS, C-K-RAS, CFC2, K-RAS2A, K-RAS2B, K-RAS4A, K-RAS4B, K-Ras, K-Ras 2, KI-RAS, KRAS1, KRAS2, NS, NS3, OES, RALD, RASK2, c-Ki-ras, c-Ki-ras2)
  Tag / fusion protein: His6-MBP (N terminal on insert)
  Cloning method: Gateway Cloning
Terms and licenses: Academic/Nonprofit Terms; Industry Terms: Not Available to Industry
How to cite: R989-X62-566 was a gift from Dominic Esposito (Addgene plasmid # 244505 ; http://n2t.net/addgene:244505 ; RRID:Addgene_244505)
