[The description below was written by a language model from this plasmid's Addgene catalogue record and pLannotate feature annotations shown in this document.]
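Description:
R989-X62-566 is a bacterial expression plasmid built by Gateway recombination into the pDest-566 destination vector, designed to produce a truncated, mutant form of human KRAS4b in E. coli. The sequenced construct is about 7.3 kb. It is selected with ampicillin through the β-lactamase (AmpR) gene and replicates from a ColE1/pMB1-type origin. The catalogue lists it as high copy, although the annotation also detects the pBR322-derived bom region and a rop gene, which normally moderates copy number. An f1 origin and short remnants of a tetracycline resistance gene are also present as backbone carry-overs.

The expression cassette is driven by a T7 promoter followed by a lac operator and the phage T7 gene 10 ribosome binding site. A lacI gene with its own promoter on the plasmid supplies repressor, so transcription is held off until induction with IPTG in a host that provides T7 RNA polymerase. The open reading frame encodes an N-terminal His6 tag fused to cytosolic maltose binding protein (lacking a signal sequence), then the attB1 recombination scar, a TEV protease recognition site, and residues 1–169 of KRAS4b carrying the oncogenic Q61H substitution, ending before attB2. This truncation corresponds to the GTPase domain without the C-terminal hypervariable region. Downstream lie rrnB T1/T2 terminators and a T7 terminator; a further His-tag-like fragment annotated after attB2 appears to lie outside the insert coding region.

The His6-MBP fusion supports solubility and affinity purification, and TEV cleavage allows the tags to be removed, yielding mutant KRAS protein for downstream work, although the record does not specify particular applications.
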