Features (pLannotate 1.2.2; 27 found; start..end, strand, type, name):
      2..20      +  promoter       T7 promoter: promoter for bacteriophage T7 RNA polymerase
     21..45      +  protein_bind   lac operator: The lac repressor binds to the lac operator to inhibit transcription in E. coli. This inhibition can be relieved by adding lactose or isopropyl-β-D-thiogalactopyranoside (IPTG). lac repressor encoded by lacI
     60..82      +  RBS            RBS: efficient ribosome binding site from bacteriophage T7 gene 10 (Olins and Rangwala, 1989)
     99..116     +  CDS            7xHis (fragment): 6xHis affinity tag
    120..1217    +  CDS            MBP: maltose binding protein from E. coli; malE (mutated); This version of the gene does not encode a signal sequence, so MBP will remain in the cytosol.
   1237..1254    +  protein_bind   attB1 (fragment): mutant version of attB; core recombination site for the Gateway® BP reaction BP Clonase™
   1260..1276    +  CDS            TEV site (fragment): tobacco etch virus (TEV) protease recognition and cleavage site
   1281..1787    +  CDS            K-Ras (fragment): human small GTPase proto-oncoprotein
   1795..1812    -  protein_bind   attB2 (fragment): mutant version of attB; core recombination site for the Gateway® BP reaction BP Clonase™
   1912..1929    +  CDS            9xHis (fragment): 9xHis affinity tag
   1976..2091    +  ncRNA          5S rRNA: Accession: RF00001 - 5S ribosomal RNA
   2095..2181    +  terminator     rrnB T1 terminator: Escherichia coli rrnB; transcription terminator T1 from the E. coli rrnB gene
   2273..2300    +  terminator     rrnB T2 terminator: transcription terminator T2 from the E. coli rrnB gene
   2319..2358    +  promoter       AmpR promoter (fragment): bla
   2368..2415    +  terminator     T7 terminator: transcription terminator for bacteriophage T7 RNA polymerase
   2452..2907    +  rep_origin     f1 ori (sequence partly withheld): f1 bacteriophage origin of replication; arrow indicates direction of (+) strand synthesis
   3022..3882    -  CDS            AmpR: β-lactamase; bla; confers resistance to ampicillin, carbenicillin, and related antibiotics
   3883..3975    -  promoter       AmpR promoter: bla
   4056..4644    +  rep_origin     ori: high-copy-number ColE1/pMB1/pBR322/pUC origin of replication
   4830..4969    -  misc_feature   bom: basis of mobility region from pBR322
   5071..5262    -  CDS            rop: Rop protein, which maintains plasmids at low copy number; rop
   5279..5659    +  CDS            YPB1_ECOLX: Protein predicted: Swiss-Prot protein existence level 4. From Escherichia coli.
   5721..5785    -  CDS            TcR (fragment): tetracycline efflux protein; tet; confers resistance to tetracycline
   5800..5821    -  protein_bind   CAP binding site: CAP binding activates transcription in the presence of cAMP. E. coli catabolite activator protein
   5834..6916    -  CDS            lacI: lac repressor; lacI; The lac repressor binds to the lac operator to inhibit transcription in E. coli. This inhibition can be relieved by adding lactose or isopropyl-β-D-thiogalactopyranoside (IPTG).
   6917..6994    -  promoter       lacI promoter: lacI
   7002..7281    -  CDS            TcR (fragment): tetracycline efflux protein; tet; confers resistance to tetracycline
>Addgene plasmid #244505 | R989-X62-566 | addgene full sequence | sequence record 488802 | Addgene NGS Result
TTAATACGACTCACTATAGGGGAATTGTGAGCGGATAACAATTCCCCTCTAGAAATAATTTTGTTTAACT
TTAAGAAGGAGATATACATATGAGATCCCATCACCATCACCATCACGGCAAAATCGAAGAAGGTAAACTG
GTAATCTGGATTAACGGCGATAAAGGCTATAACGGTCTCGCTGAAGTCGGTAAGAAATTCGAGAAAGATA
CCGGAATTAAAGTCACCGTTGAGCATCCGGATAAACTGGAAGAGAAATTCCCACAGGTTGCGGCAACTGG
CGATGGCCCTGACATTATCTTCTGGGCACACGACCGCTTTGGTGGCTACGCTCAATCTGGCCTGTTGGCT
GAAATCACCCCGGACAAAGCGTTCCAGGACAAGCTGTATCCGTTTACCTGGGATGCCGTACGTTACAACG
GCAAGCTGATTGCTTACCCGATCGCTGTTGAAGCGTTATCGCTGATTTATAACAAAGATCTGCTGCCGAA
CCCGCCAAAAACCTGGGAAGAGATCCCGGCGCTGGATAAAGAACTGAAAGCGAAAGGTAAGAGCGCGCTG
ATGTTCAACCTGCAAGAACCGTACTTCACCTGGCCGCTGATTGCTGCTGACGGGGGTTATGCGTTCAAGT
ATGAAAACGGCAAGTACGACATTAAAGACGTGGGCGTGGATAACGCTGGCGCGAAAGCGGGTCTGACCTT
CCTGGTTGACCTGATTAAAAACAAACACATGAATGCAGACACCGATTACTCCATCGCAGAAGCTGCCTTT
AATAAAGGCGAAACAGCGATGACCATCAACGGCCCGTGGGCATGGTCCAACATCGACACCAGCAAAGTGA
ATTATGGTGTAACGGTACTGCCGACCTTCAAGGGTCAACCATCCAAACCGTTCGTTGGCGTGCTGAGCGC
AGGTATTAACGCCGCCAGTCCGAACAAAGAGCTGGCAAAAGAGTTCCTCGAAAACTATCTGCTGACTGAT
GAAGGTCTGGAAGCGGTTAATAAAGACAAACCGCTGGGTGCCGTAGCGCTGAAGTCTTACGAGGAAGAGT
TGGCGAAAGATCCACGTATTGCCGCCACCATGGAAAACGCCCAGAAAGGTGAAATCATGCCGAACATCCC
GCAGATGTCCGCTTTCTGGTATGCCGTGCGTACTGCGGTGATCAACGCCGCCAGCGGTCGTCAGACTGTC
GATGAAGCCCTGAAAGACGCGCAGACTAATTCGGGATCTGATATCACAAGTTTGTACAAAAAAGTTGGCG
AAAACCTGTACTTCCAAGGCATGACTGAATATAAACTTGTGGTAGTTGGAGCTGGTGGCGTAGGCAAGAG
TGCCTTGACGATACAGCTAATTCAGAATCATTTTGTGGACGAATATGATCCAACAATAGAGGATTCCTAC
AGGAAGCAAGTAGTAATTGATGGAGAAACCTGTCTCTTGGATATTCTCGACACAGCAGGTCACGAGGAGT
ACAGTGCAATGAGGGACCAGTACATGAGGACTGGGGAGGGCTTTCTTTGTGTATTTGCCATAAATAATAC
TAAATCATTTGAAGATATTCACCATTATAGAGAACAAATTAAAAGAGTTAAGGACTCTGAAGATGTACCT
ATGGTCCTAGTAGGAAATAAATGTGATTTGCCTTCTAGAACAGTAGACACAAAACAGGCTCAGGACTTAG
CAAGAAGTTATGGAATTCCTTTTATTGAAACATCAGCAAAGACAAGACAGGGTGTTGATGATGCCTTCTA
TACATTAGTTCGAGAAATTCGAAAACATAAAGAAAAGTAATCAACTTTCTTGTACAAAGTGGTGATATCG
CTAGCTAGATAGCTAGAAGCTTGCGGCCGCACAGCTGTATACACGTGCAAGCCAGCCAGAACTCGCTCCT
GAAGACCCAGAGGATCTCGAGCACCACCACCACCACCACTAATGTTAATTAAGTTGGGCGTTCCTAGGCT
GATAAAACAGAATTTGCCTGGCGGCAGTAGCGCGGTGGTCCCACCTGACCCCATGCCGAACTCAGAAGTG
AAACGCCGTAGCGCCGATGGTAGTGTGGGGTCTCCCCATGCGAGAGTAGGGAACTGCCAGGCATCAAATA
AAACGAAAGGCTCAGTCGAAAGACTGGGCCTTTCGTTTTATCTGTTGTTTGTCGGTGAACGCTCTCCTGA
GTAGGACAAATCCGCCGGGAGCGGATTTGAACGTTGCGAAGCAACGGCCCGGAGGGTGGCGGGCAGGACG
CCCGCCATAAACTGCCAGGCATCAAATTAAGCAGAAGGCCATCCTGACGGATGGCCTTTTTGCGTTTCTA
CAAACTCTTTTGTTTATTTTTCTAAATACATTCAAATATGTATCCGCTGAGCAATAACTAGCATAACCCC
TTGGGGCCTCTAAACGGGTCTTGAGGGGTTTTTTGCTGAAAGGAGGAACTATATCCGGATTGGCGAATGG
G
[124 nt withheld, positions 2452-2575]
C
[91 nt withheld, positions 2577-2667]
A
[49 nt withheld, positions 2669-2717]
CCTTTGACGTTGGAGTCCACGTTCTTT
[37 nt withheld, positions 2745-2781]
ACCCTATCTCGGTCTATTCTTTTGATTTATAAGGGATTTTGCCGATTTCGGCCTATTGGTTAAAAAATGA
GCTGATTTAACAAAAATTTAACGCGAATTTTAACAAAATATTAACGTTTACAATTTCTGGCGGCACGATG
GCATGAGATTATCAAAAAGGATCTTCACCTAGATCCTTTTAAATTAAAAATGAAGTTTTAAATCAATCTA
AAGTATATATGAGTAAACTTGGTCTGACAGTTACCAATGCTTAATCAGTGAGGCACCTATCTCAGCGATC
TGTCTATTTCGTTCATCCATAGTTGCCTGACTCCCCGTCGTGTAGATAACTACGATACGGGAGGGCTTAC
CATCTGGCCCCAGTGCTGCAATGATACCGCGAGACCCACGCTCACCGGCTCCAGATTTATCAGCAATAAA
CCAGCCAGCCGGAAGGGCCGAGCGCAGAAGTGGTCCTGCAACTTTATCCGCCTCCATCCAGTCTATTAAT
TGTTGCCGGGAAGCTAGAGTAAGTAGTTCGCCAGTTAATAGTTTGCGCAACGTTGTTGCCATTGCTACAG
GCATCGTGGTGTCACGCTCGTCGTTTGGTATGGCTTCATTCAGCTCCGGTTCCCAACGATCAAGGCGAGT
TACATGATCCCCCATGTTGTGCAAAAAAGCGGTTAGCTCCTTCGGTCCTCCGATCGTTGTCAGAAGTAAG
TTGGCCGCAGTGTTATCACTCATGGTTATGGCAGCACTGCATAATTCTCTTACTGTCATGCCATCCGTAA
GATGCTTTTCTGTGACTGGTGAGTACTCAACCAAGTCATTCTGAGAATAGTGTATGCGGCGACCGAGTTG
CTCTTGCCCGGCGTCAATACGGGATAATACCGCGCCACATAGCAGAACTTTAAAAGTGCTCATCATTGGA
AAACGTTCTTCGGGGCGAAAACTCTCAAGGATCTTACCGCTGTTGAGATCCAGTTCGATGTAACCCACTC
GTGCACCCAACTGATCTTCAGCATCTTTTACTTTCACCAGCGTTTCTGGGTGAGCAAAAACAGGAAGGCA
AAATGCCGCAAAAAAGGGAATAAGGGCGACACGGAAATGTTGAATACTCATACTCTTCCTTTTTCAATCA
TGATTGAAGCATTTATCAGGGTTATTGTCTCATGAGCGGATACATATTTGAATGTATTTAGAAAAATAAA
CAAATAGGTCATGACCAAAATCCCTTAACGTGAGTTTTCGTTCCACTGAGCGTCAGACCCCGTAGAAAAG
ATCAAAGGATCTTCTTGAGATCCTTTTTTTCTGCGCGTAATCTGCTGCTTGCAAACAAAAAAACCACCGC
TACCAGCGGTGGTTTGTTTGCCGGATCAAGAGCTACCAACTCTTTTTCCGAAGGTAACTGGCTTCAGCAG
AGCGCAGATACCAAATACTGTCCTTCTAGTGTAGCCGTAGTTAGGCCACCACTTCAAGAACTCTGTAGCA
CCGCCTACATACCTCGCTCTGCTAATCCTGTTACCAGTGGCTGCTGCCAGTGGCGATAAGTCGTGTCTTA
CCGGGTTGGACTCAAGACGATAGTTACCGGATAAGGCGCAGCGGTCGGGCTGAACGGGGGGTTCGTGCAC
ACAGCCCAGCTTGGAGCGAACGACCTACACCGAACTGAGATACCTACAGCGTGAGCTATGAGAAAGCGCC
ACGCTTCCCGAAGGGAGAAAGGCGGACAGGTATCCGGTAAGCGGCAGGGTCGGAACAGGAGAGCGCACGA
GGGAGCTTCCAGGGGGAAACGCCTGGTATCTTTATAGTCCTGTCGGGTTTCGCCACCTCTGACTTGAGCG
TCGATTTTTGTGATGCTCGTCAGGGGGGCGGAGCCTATGGAAAAACGCCAGCAACGCGGCCTTTTTACGG
TTCCTGGCCTTTTGCTGGCCTTTTGCTCACATGTTCTTTCCTGCGTTATCCCCTGATTCTGTGGATAACC
GTATTACCGCCTTTGAGTGAGCTGATACCGCTCGCCGCAGCCGAACGACCGAGCGCAGCGAGTCAGTGAG
CGAGGAAGCGGAAGAGCGCCTGATGCGGTATTTTCTCCTTACGCATCTGTGCGGTATTTCACACCGCAAT
GGTGCACTCTCAGTACAATCTGCTCTGATGCCGCATAGTTAAGCCAGTATACACTCCGCTATCGCTACGT
GACTGGGTCATGGCTGCGCCCCGACACCCGCCAACACCCGCTGACGCGCCCTGACGGGCTTGTCTGCTCC
CGGCATCCGCTTACAGACAAGCTGTGACCGTCTCCGGGAGCTGCATGTGTCAGAGGTTTTCACCGTCATC
ACCGAAACGCGCGAGGCAGCTGCGGTAAAGCTCATCAGCGTGGTCGTGAAGCGATTCACAGATGTCTGCC
TGTTCATCCGCGTCCAGCTCGTTGAGTTTCTCCAGAAGCGTTAATGTCTGGCTTCTGATAAAGCGGGCCA
TGTTAAGGGCGGTTTTTTCCTGTTTGGTCACTGATGCCTCCGTGTAAGGGGGATTTCTGTTCATGGGGGT
AATGATACCGATGAAACGAGAGAGGATGCTCACGATACGGGTTACTGATGATGAACATGCCCGGTTACTG
GAACGTTGTGAGGGTAAACAACTGGCGGTATGGATGCGGCGGGACCAGAGAAAAATCACTCAGGGTCAAT
GCCAGCGCTTCGTTAATACAGATGTAGGTGTTCCACAGGGTAGCCAGCAGCATCCTGCGATGCAGATCCG
GAACATAATGGTGCAGGGCGCTGACTTCCGCGTTTCCAGACTTTACGAAACACGGAAACCGAAGACCATT
CATGTTGTTGCTCAGGTCGCAGACGTTTTGCAGCAGCAGTCGCTTCACGTTCGCTCGCGTATCGGTGATT
CATTCTGCTAACCAGTAAGGCAACCCCGCCAGCCTAGCCGGGTCCTCAACGACAGGAGCACGATCATGCT
AGTCATGCCCCGCGCCCACCGGAAGGAGCTGACTGGGTTGAAGGCTCTCAAGGGCATCGGTCGAGATCCC
GGTGCCTAATGAGTGAGCTAACTTACATTAATTGCGTTGCGCTCACTGCCCGCTTTCCAGTCGGGAAACC
TGTCGTGCCAGCTGCATTAATGAATCGGCCAACGCGCGGGGAGAGGCGGTTTGCGTATTGGGCGCCAGGG
TGGTTTTTCTTTTCACCAGTGAGACGGGCAACAGCTGATTGCCCTTCACCGCCTGGCCCTGAGAGAGTTG
CAGCAAGCGGTCCACGCTGGTTTGCCCCAGCAGGCGAAAATCCTGTTTGATGGTGGTTAACGGCGGGATA
TAACATGAGCTGTCTTCGGTATCGTCGTATCCCACTACCGAGATGTCCGCACCAACGCGCAGCCCGGACT
CGGTAATGGCGCGCATTGCGCCCAGCGCCATCTGATCGTTGGCAACCAGCATCGCAGTGGGAACGATGCC
CTCATTCAGCATTTGCATGGTTTGTTGAAAACCGGACATGGCACTCCAGTCGCCTTCCCGTTCCGCTATC
GGCTGAATTTGATTGCGAGTGAGATATTTATGCCAGCCAGCCAGACGCAGACGCGCCGAGACAGAACTTA
ATGGGCCCGCTAACAGCGCGATTTGCTGGTGACCCAATGCGACCAGATGCTCCACGCCCAGTCGCGTACC
GTCTTCATGGGAGAAAATAATACTGTTGATGGGTGTCTGGTCAGAGACATCAAGAAATAACGCCGGAACA
TTAGTGCAGGCAGCTTCCACAGCAATGGCATCCTGGTCATCCAGCGGATAGTTAATGATCAGCCCACTGA
CGCGTTGCGCGAGAAGATTGTGCACCGCCGCTTTACAGGCTTCGACGCCGCTTCGTTCTACCATCGACAC
CACCACGCTGGCACCCAGTTGATCGGCGCGAGATTTAATCGCCGCGACAATTTGCGACGGCGCGTGCAGG
GCCAGACTGGAGGTGGCAACGCCAATCAGCAACGACTGTTTGCCCGCCAGTTGTTGTGCCACGCGGTTGG
GAATGTAATTCAGCTCCGCCATCGCCGCTTCCACTTTTTCCCGCGTTTTCGCAGAAACGTGGCTGGCCTG
GTTCACCACGCGGGAAACGGTCTGATAAGAGACACCGGCATACTCTGCGACATCGTATAACGTTACTGGT
TTCACATTCACCACCCTGAATTGACTCTCTTCCGGGCGCTATCATGCCATACCGCGAAAGGTTTTGCGCC
ATTCGATGGTGTCCGGGATCTCGACGCTCTCCCTTATGCGACTCCTGCATTAGGAAGCAGCCCAGTAGTA
GGTTGAGGCCGTTGAGCACCGCCGCCGCAAGGAATGGTGCATGCAAGGAGATGGCGCCCAACAGTCCCCC
GGCCACGGGGCCTGCCACCATACCCACGCCGAAACAAGCGCTCATGAGCCCGAAGTGGCGAGCCCGATCT
TCCCCATCGGTGATGTCGGCGATATAGGCGCCAGCAACCGCACCTGTGGCGCCGGTGATGCCGGCCACGA
TGCGTCCGGCGTAGAGGATCGAGATCGATCTCGATCCCGCGAAA
